Addgene plasmid #50532: pRKVSV FAK
Depositing lab: Kenneth Yamada. Depositing organization: National Institute of Dental and Craniofacial Research (NIDCR).
Backbone
  Vector backbone: pRKVSV
  Backbone manufacturer: PMID 14729058
  Vector type: Mammalian Expression
Growth in bacteria
  Bacterial resistance: Ampicillin, 100 μg/mL
  Growth temperature: 37°C
  Growth strain: DH5alpha
  Copy number: Unknown
Gene/Insert
  Gene/Insert name: protein tyrosine kinase (alt names: FAK; PTK2)
  Species: M. musculus (mouse)
  Promoter: CMV
  Tag / fusion protein: 2X VSV (N terminal on backbone)
  Cloning method: Restriction Enzyme; 5′ cloning site BamHI (not destroyed); 3′ cloning site XbaI (not destroyed)
  Sequencing primers: 5′ pRK KZ FW (TAGAATAACATCCACTTTGCC); 3′ GFP ASO (TTGTAACCATTATAAGCTGC)
Terms and licenses: Academic/Nonprofit Terms; Industry Terms: Not Available to Industry
Depositor comments: Vector is modified from pGZ21?xZ; GFP is replaced with 2X VSV
How to cite: pRKVSV FAK was a gift from Kenneth Yamada (Addgene plasmid # 50532 ; http://n2t.net/addgene:50532 ; RRID:Addgene_50532)
