[The description below was written by a language model from this plasmid's Addgene catalogue record.]
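Description:
pRKVSV FAK is a mammalian expression plasmid that produces mouse focal adhesion kinase (FAK, also known as PTK2, a protein tyrosine kinase) carrying an epitope tag. It is built on the pRKVSV backbone, which the depositor describes as a modified version of an earlier GFP-fusion vector in which the GFP coding region was replaced with two tandem copies of the VSV epitope. The plasmid is propagated in standard E. coli cloning strains under ampicillin selection. The record does not give the copy number or the origin of replication, and it lists no marker for selection in mammalian cells.

The FAK coding sequence was inserted by restriction cloning between BamHI and XbaI sites, both of which remain intact, so the insert can be excised or exchanged. Transcription is driven by the CMV promoter, a strong constitutive viral promoter widely used for high-level expression in transfected mammalian cells. Because the 2X VSV tag is encoded by the backbone upstream of the cloning site, the protein is expressed as an N-terminally VSV-tagged fusion. The short tag lets the exogenous kinase be distinguished from endogenous FAK using anti-VSV antibodies, for example in immunoblotting, immunoprecipitation or immunofluorescence, without the bulk of a fluorescent protein fusion.

The record does not state a specific application. A construct of this type would typically be used for transient overexpression of tagged FAK in cultured cells, in studies of the integrin signalling, cell adhesion and migration processes in which this kinase is known to take part. No feature table was provided, so other elements such as the polyadenylation signal are not documented here.
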