>Addgene plasmid #50532 | pRKVSV FAK | depositor partial sequence | sequence record 75464 | insert only
ATGGCAGCTGCTTATCTTGACCCAAACTTGAATCACACACCAAGTTCGAGTACTAAGACTCACCTGGGTA
CTGGCATGGAACGGTCCCCTGGTGCAATGGAACGAGTATTAAAGGTCTTTCATCATTTTGAAAGCAGTAG
TGAGCCAACCACCTGGGCCAGTATTATCAGGCATGGAGATGCTACTGATGTCAGGGGCATCATTCAGAAG
ATAGTGGACAGTCACAAAGTAAAGCACGTGGCCTGCTATGGATTTCGCCTCAGTCACCTGCGATCGGAGG
AGGTGCACTGGCTGCACGTGGACATGGGTGTCTCCAGTGTGAGGGAGAAATATGAACTCGCCCACCCACC
AGAGGAGTGGAAATATGAGTTGAGAATTCGTTACTTGCCAAAAGGATTTCTAAACCAGTTTACTGAAGAT
AAGCCAACATTGAATTTCTTCTATCAACAGGTGAAGAGTGACTACATGCAAGAAATAGCTGATCAAGTAG
ACCAAGAAATAGCTTTGAAGTTGGGTTGTTTGGAAATTAGGCGATCCTATTGGGAGATGAGGGGTAATGC
CCTAGAGAAGAAGTCCAACTATGAAGTATTAGAAAAAGATGTTGGTTTAAAGCGATTTTTTCCTAAGAGT
TTACTGGATTCTGTCAAGGCCAAAACACTAAGAAAGCTGATCCAGCAAACATTCAGGCAGTTTGCCAACC
TTAATAGAGAAGAAAGCATCCTGAAATTCTTTGAGATTCTTTCTCCTGTGTACAGATTTGACAAAGAGTG
CTTCAAGTGTGCCCTTGGGTCAAGTTGGATCATTTCTGTGGAATTGGCAATCGGCCCAGAAGAAGGGATC
AGTTACCTGACAGACAAAGGCTGCAATCCCACACACCTAGCAGACTTTAACCAAGTGCAGACCATCCAGT
ACTCAAACAGTGAAGACAAAGACAGGAAAGGAATGCTACAACTCAAAATCGCTGGTGCTCCTGAGCCTCT
GACCGTGACGGCACCATCCCTAACCATTGCCGAGAACATGGCCGACCTGATTGATGGATACTGCCGGCTG
GTGAATGGAGCCACACAATCTTTCATCATCAGACCCCAGAAAGAAGGTGAACGGGCGTTGCCATCAATAC
CAAAGTTGGCCAACAGTGAAAAGCAAGGCATGCGGACACATGCAGTCTCTGTGTCAGAGACAGATGACTA
TGCAGAGATCATCGATGAGGAAGACACATACACCATGCCCTCGACCAGGGATTATGAGATTCAGAGAGAA
AGAATAGAACTTGGACGCTGTATTGGAGAAGGTCAGTTTGGAGATGTACATCAAGGCGTGTACCTGAGCC
CAGAGAATCCAGCTTTGGCTGTTGCAATCAAAACATGTAAAAACTGTACTTCGGACAGCGTGAGAGAGAA
GTTCCTTCAAGAAGCCTTAACAATGCGTCAGTTTGACCATCCTCACATCGTGAAGCTGATTGGAGTCATT
ACAGAGAACCCTGTCTGGATAATCATGGAGTTGTGCACACTTGGAGAGCTGAGGTCATTTTTGCAAGTAA
GAAAATACAGCTTGGACCTGGCATCTTTGATATTATATGCCTATCAGCTTAGTACAGCACTCGCGTATCT
GGAGAGCAAAAGATTTGTTCACAGGGACATTGCTGCTCGGAATGTTCTGGTGTCTTCAAATGATTGTGTA
AAATTGGGAGACTTTGGATTATCTCGATATATGGAAGACAGTACTTACTATAAAGCTTCCAAAGGAAAAT
TACCTATTAAATGGATGGCTCCAGAGTCAATCAATTTTCGACGTTTTACCTCAGCTAGTGACGTGTGGAT
GTTTGGTGTGTGTATGTGGGAGATACTGATGCATGGCGTGAAGCCTTTTCAAGGAGTGAAGAACAATGAT
GTGATCGGTCGAATTGAAAATGGGGAAAGATTACCAATGCCTCCAAATTGTCCTCCCACCCTCTACAGCC
TTATGACGAAATGTTGGGCCTATGACCCCAGCAGGCGGCCCAGGTTTACTGAACTAAAAGCTCAGCTCAG
CACAATCCTGGAGGAGGAGAAGGTGCAGCAAGAAGAACGGATGAGGATGGAATCCAGAAGACAGGCTACC
GTGTCCTGGGACTCTGGAGGGTCTGATGAAGCACCACCCAAGCCCAGCAGACCTGGTTATCCTAGCCCGA
GATCCAGTGAAGGATTTTATCCCAGCCCACAGCACATGGTCCAGACCAATCACTACCAGGTCTCTGGCTA
CCCGGGTTCCCATGGAATCCCAGCCATGGCTGGCAGCATTTACCAAGGTCAGGCATCTCTTCTGGACCAG
ACAGAATTGTGGAATCACAGACCTCAGGAGATGTCCATGTGGCAGCCCAGTGTGGAGGATTCGGCAGCTT
TGGACCTTCGAGGGATGGGACAGGTGCTTCCCCCTCACCTGATGGAAGAGCGGCTAATCCGACAGCAGCA
GGAAATGGAAGAAGACCAGCGCTGGCTGGAGAAGGAAGAGCGATTCCTGAAACCTGATGTGAGGCTCTCT
CGAGGCAGCATCGACAGGGAAGACGGGAGTTTTCAGGGTCCGACTGGAAACCAACACATCTATCAGCCTG
TGGGGAAGCCAGATCCTGCAGCTCCACCAAAGAAACCTCCTCGCCCTGGAGCACCTGGCCACCTAAGCAA
CCTGTCCAGCATCAGCAGCCCTGCAGACAGCTACAATGAGGGTGTCAAGCTTCAGCCCCAGGAAATCAGC
CCCCCTCCCACTGCCAACCTTGACCGGTCCAATGACAAGGTATATGAGAATGTGACAGGCCTAGTGAAGG
CTGTCATCGAGATGTCCAGCAAAATCCAGCCAGCTCCTCCAGAAGAGTACGTCCCTATGGTGAAGGAAGT
TGGCCTGGCCCTGCGGACCTTACTAGCCACGGTGGATGAGACCATTCCTGCTCTTCCAGCCAGCACTCAT
CGAGAGATCGAGATGGCACAGAAGCTGCTGAACTCCGACTTAGGCGAGCTCATCAGCAAGATGAAGCTGG
CGCAGCAGTACGTCATGACCAGCCTGCAGCAGGAGTATAAGAAGCAGATGCTGACAGCTGCTCACGCCCT
GGCTGTGGATGCCAAGAACCTACTTGATGTTATTGATCAAGCAAGACTGAAAATGCTAGGGCAGACACGG
CCACACTGA
