>Addgene plasmid #50532 | pRKVSV FAK | addgene partial sequence | sequence record 140705 | SP6 5'-ATTTAGGTGACACTATAG-3'
CACAGGTGTCCACTCCCAGGTCCAACTGCACCTCGGTTCTATCGATTCAGCCGCCACCATGGGATACACC
GACATCGAGATGAACCGGCTGGGCAAGTACACCGACATCGAGATGAACCGGCTGGGCAAGGGATCCACCA
TGTACGACGTTCCTGATTACGCTAGCCTCCCGAGATCCGGTATGGCAGCTGCTTATCTTGACCCAAACTT
GAATCACACACCAAGTTCGAGTACTAAGACTCACCTGGGTACTGGCATGGAACGGTCCCCTGGTGCAATG
GAACGAGTATTAAAGGTCTTTCATCATTTTGAAAGCAGTAGTGAGCCAACCACCTGGGCCAGTATTATCA
GGCATGGAGATGCTACTGATGTCAGGGGCATCATTCAGAAGATAGTGGACAGTCACAAAGTAAAGCACGT
GGCCTGCTATGGATTTCGCCTCAGTCACCTGCGATCGGAGGAGGTGCACTGGCTGCACGTGGACATGGGT
GTCTCCAGTGTGAGGGAGAAATATGAACTCGCCCACCCACCAGAGGAGTGGAAATATGAGTTGAGAATTC
GTTACTTGCCAAAAGGATTTCTAAACCAGTTTACTGAAGATAAGCCAACATTGAATTTCTTCTATCAACA
GGTGAAGAGTGACTACATGCAAGAAATAGCTGATCAAGTAGACCAAGAAATAGCTTTGAAGTTGGGTTGT
TTGGAAATTAGGCGATCCTATTGGGAGATGAGGGGTAATGCCCTAGAGAAGAAGTCCAACTATGAAGTAT
TAGAAAAAGATGTTGGTTTAAAGCGATTTTTTCCTAAGAGTTTACTGGATTCTGTCAAGGCCAAAACACT
AAGAAAGCTGATCCAGCAAACATTCAGGCAGTTTGCCAACCTTAATAGAGAAGAAAGCATCCTGAAATTC
TTTGAGATTCTTTCTCCTGTGTACAGATTTGACAAAGAGTGCTTCAAGTGTGCCCTTGGGTCAAGTTGGA
TCATTTCTGTGGAATTGGCAATCGGCCCAGAAGAAGGGATCAGTTACCTGACAGACAAAGGCTGCAATCC
CACACACCTAGCAGACTTTAACC
