>Addgene plasmid #50532 | pRKVSV FAK | addgene partial sequence | sequence record 140706 | mFAK-F 5'-ttaaccaagtgcagaccatcc-3'
AGACAGGAAAGGAATGCTACAACTCAAAATCGCTGGTGCTCCTGAGCCTCTGACCGTGACGGCACCATCC
CTAACCATTGCCGAGAACATGGCCGACCTGATTGATGGATACTGCCGGCTGGTGAATGGAGCCACACAAT
CTTTCATCATCAGACCCCAGAAAGAAGGTGAACGGGCGTTGCCATCAATACCAAAGTTGGCCAACAGTGA
AAAGCAAGGCATGCGGACACATGCAGTCTCTGTGTCAGAGACAGATGACTATGCAGAGATCATCGATGAG
GAAGACACATACACCATGCCCTCGACCAGGGATTATGAGATTCAGAGAGAAAGAATAGAACTTGGACGCT
GTATTGGAGAAGGTCAGTTTGGAGATGTACATCAAGGCGTGTACCTGAGCCCAGAGAATCCAGCTTTGGC
TGTTGCAATCAAAACATGTAAAAACTGTACTTCGGACAGCGTGAGAGAGAAGTTCCTTCAAGAAGCCTTA
ACAATGCGTCAGTTTGACCATCCTCACATCGTGAAGCTGATTGGAGTCATTACAGAGAACCCTGTCTGGA
TAATCATGGAGTTGTGCACACTTGGAGAGCTGAGGTCATTTTTGCAAGTAAGAAAATACAGCTTGGACCT
GGCATCTTTGATATTATATGCCTATCAGCTTAGTACAGCACTCGCGTATCTGGAGAGCAAAAGATTTGTT
CACAGGGACATTGCTGCTCGGAATGTTCTGGTGTCTTCAAATGATTGTGTAAAATTGGGAGACTTTGGAT
TATCTCGATATATGGAAGACAGTACTTACTATAAAGCTTCCAAAGGAAAATTACCTATTAAATGGATGGC
TCCAGAGTCAATCAATTTTCGACGTTTTACCTCAGCTAGTGACGTGTGGATGTTTGGTGTGTGTATGTGG
GAGATACTGATGCATGGCGTGAAGCCTTTTCAAGGAGTGAAGAACAATGATGTGATCGGTCGAATTGAAA
ATGGGGAAAGATTACCAATGCCTCCAAATTGTCCTCCCACCCTCTACAGCCTTATGACGAAATGTTGGG
