>Addgene plasmid #50532 | pRKVSV FAK | addgene partial sequence | sequence record 140708 | mFAK-F2 5'-CGTGAAGCCTTTTCAAGGAG-3'
ATGTGATCGGTCGAATTGAAAATGGGGAAAGATTACCAATGCCTCCAAATTGTCCTCCCACCCTCTACAG
CCTTATGACGAAATGTTGGGCCTATGACCCCAGCAGGCGGCCCAGGTTTACTGAACTAAAAGCTCAGCTC
AGCACAATCCTGGAGGAGGAGAAGGTGCAGCAAGAAGAACGGATGAGGATGGAATCCAGAAGACAGGCTA
CCGTGTCCTGGGACTCTGGAGGGTCTGATGAAGCACCACCCAAGCCCAGCAGACCTGGTTATCCTAGCCC
GAGATCCAGTGAAGGATTTTATCCCAGCCCACAGCACATGGTCCAGACCAATCACTACCAGGTCTCTGGC
TACCCGGGTTCCCATGGAATCCCAGCCATGGCTGGCAGCATTTACCAAGGTCAGGCATCTCTTCTGGACC
AGACAGAATTGTGGAATCACAGACCTCAGGAGATGTCCATGTGGCAGCCCAGTGTGGAGGATTCGGCAGC
TTTGGACCTTCGAGGGATGGGACAGGTGCTTCCCCCTCACCTGATGGAAGAGCGGCTAATCCGACAGCAG
CAGGAAATGGAAGAAGACCAGCGCTGGCTGGAGAAGGAAGAGCGATTCCTGAAACCTGATGTGAGGCTCT
CTCGAGGCAGCATCGACAGGGAAGACGGGAGTTTTCAGGGTCCGACTGGAAACCAACACATCTATCAGCC
TGTGGGGAAGCCAGATCCTGCAGCTCCACCAAAGAAACCTCCTCGCCCTGGAGCACCTGGCCACCTAAGC
AACCTGTCCAGCATCAGCAGCCCTGCAGACAGCTACAATGAGGGTGTCAAGCTTCAGCCCCAGGAAATCA
GCCCCCCTCCCACTGCCAACCTTGACCGGTCCAATGACAAGGTATATGAAAATGTGACAGGCCTAGTGAA
GGCTGTCATCGAGATGTCCAGCAAAATCCAGCCAGCTCCTCCAGAAGAGTACGTCCCTATGGTGAAGGAA
GTTGGCCTGGCCCTGCGGACCTTACTAGCCACGGTGGATGAGACCATT
