>Addgene plasmid #50532 | pRKVSV FAK | addgene partial sequence | sequence record 140710 | SV40pA-R 5'-GAAATTTGTGATGCTATTGC-3'
AAGCTGCAATAAACAAGTTGGGCCATGGCGGCCAAGCTAGCTTCTGCAGGTCGACTCTAGATGCATGCTC
GAGCGGCCGCTCTAGGATCTCCCAAAGGGCAGAAAGCCACGTTCAATGGCCAGGGGCTCAGTGTGGCCGT
GTCTGCCCTAGCATTTTCAGTCTTGCTTGATCAATAACATCAAGTAGGTTCTTGGCATCCACAGCCAGGG
CGTGAGCAGCTGTCAGCATCTGCTTCTTATACTCCTGCTGCAGGCTGGTCATGACGTACTGCTGCGCCAG
CTTCATCTTGCTGATGAGCTCGCCTAAGTCGGAGTTCAGCAGCTTCTGTGCCATCTCGATCTCTCGATGA
GTGCTGGCTGGAAGAGCAGGAATGGTCTCATCCACCGTGGCTAGTAAGGTCCGCAGGGCCAGGCCAACTT
CCTTCACCATAGGGACGTACTCTTCTGGAGGAGCTGGCTGGATTTTGCTGGACATCTCGATGACAGCCTT
CACTAGGCCTGTCACATTTTCATATACCTTGTCATTGGACCGGTCAAGGTTGGCAGTGGGAGGGGGGCTG
ATTTCCTGGGGCTGAAGCTTGACACCCTCATTGTAGCTGTCTGCAGGGCTGCTGATGCTGGACAGGTTGC
TTAGGTGGCCAGGTGCTCCAGGGCGAGGAGGTTTCTTTGGTGGAGCTGCAGGATCTGGCTTCCCCACAGG
CTGATAGATGTGTTGGTTTCCAGTCGGACCCTGAAAACTCCCGTCTTCCCTGTCGATGCTGCCTCGAGAG
AGCCTCACATCAGGTTTCAGGAATCGCTCTTCCTTCTCCAGCCAGCGCTGGTCTTCTTCCATTTCCTGCT
GCTGTCGGATTAGCCGCTCTTCCATCAGGTGAGGGGGAAGCACCTGTCCCATCCCTCGAAGGTCCAAAGC
TGCCGAATCCTCCACACTGGGCTGCCACATGGACATCTCCTGAGGTCTGTGATTCCACAATTCTGTCTGG
TCCAGAAGAGATGCCTGACCTTGGTAAATGCTGCCAGCCATGGCTGGGA
